Addgene plasmid #226806: pENTR1A 2xHA LTB4R
Purpose: Gateway entry vector for 2xHA LTB4R
Depositing lab: Ramiro Iglesias-Bartolome. Depositing organization: National Cancer Institute (NCI). Publication: GPCR Screening Reveals that the Metabolite Receptor HCAR3 Regulates Epithelial Proliferation, Migration, and Cellular Respiration. Pedro MP, Lund K, Kang SWS, Chen T, Stuelten CH, Porat-Shliom N, Iglesias-Bartolome R. J Invest Dermatol. 2024 Jun;144(6):1311-1321.e7. doi: 10.1016/j.jid.2023.12.002. Epub 2023 Dec 14. PubMed 38103827.
Backbone
  Vector backbone: pENTR1A
  Backbone manufacturer: Addgene #17398
  Vector type: Gateway Entry
Growth in bacteria
  Bacterial resistance: Kanamycin, 50 μg/mL
  Growth temperature: 37°C
  Growth strain: DH5alpha
  Copy number: Unknown
Gene/Insert
  Gene/Insert name: LTB4R
  Species: H. sapiens (human)
  Insert size (bp): 1146
  Mutation: Sequence optimized from NP_858043.1
  Entrez Gene: LTB4R (a.k.a. BLT1, BLTR, CMKRL1, GPR16, LTB4R1, LTBR1, P2RY7, P2Y7)
  Tag / fusion protein: 2xHA tag followed by a GDPPVAT linker (N terminal on insert)
  Cloning method: Restriction Enzyme; 5′ cloning site KpnI (not destroyed); 3′ cloning site EcoRI (not destroyed)
  Sequencing primers: 5′ ENTRforw
Terms and licenses: Academic/Nonprofit Terms; Industry Terms: Not Available to Industry
How to cite: pENTR1A 2xHA LTB4R was a gift from Ramiro Iglesias-Bartolome (Addgene plasmid # 226806 ; http://n2t.net/addgene:226806 ; RRID:Addgene_226806)
