[The description below was written by a language model from this plasmid's Addgene catalogue record and pLannotate feature annotations shown in this document.]
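Description:
pENTR1A 2xHA LTB4R is a Gateway entry clone built on the pENTR1A backbone, a small bacterial plasmid of about 3.5 kb that is maintained in E. coli through a high-copy ColE1/pUC-type origin and selected with kanamycin via the aph(3')-Ia (KanR) gene. The annotation also picks up a short fragment matching the RSF origin at the start of the sequence, which is probably just a partial homology hit rather than a second functional origin. The rrnB T1 and T2 transcription terminators lie upstream of the cloning region, where they shield the insert from read-through transcription originating in the backbone.

The payload is the human leukotriene B4 receptor LTB4R (BLT1), a G protein-coupled receptor for a potent chemoattractant involved in inflammation and immune responses. The coding sequence was sequence-optimized from the reference protein rather than copied from the native cDNA. It carries an N-terminal 2xHA epitope tag joined to the receptor by a short linker, and the feature table labels this tag as a fragment of a 3xHA element, consistent with two repeats. The tagged open reading frame was inserted between KpnI and EcoRI sites, both retained, and is flanked by attL1 and attL2.

No promoter for expressing the insert is annotated, as expected for an entry vector. The construct is not meant to express the receptor itself but to donate the tagged LTB4R cassette by LR Clonase recombination into attR-containing destination vectors of the user's choice. The HA tag then allows detection of the receptor with anti-HA antibodies. The associated publication concerns a GPCR screen in epithelial cells, which suggests this clone belongs to a set of tagged receptor entry vectors.
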