Features (pLannotate 1.2.2; 9 found; start..end, strand, type, name):
      1..46      +  rep_origin     RSF ori (fragment): Plasmids containing the RSF 1030 origin of replication can be propagated in E. coli cells that contain additional plasmids with compatible origins.
    106..149     -  terminator     rrnB T1 terminator: Escherichia coli rrnB; transcription terminator T1 from the E. coli rrnB gene
    281..308     +  terminator     rrnB T2 terminator: transcription terminator T2 from the E. coli rrnB gene
    358..457     +  protein_bind   attL1: mutant version of attL; recombination site for the Gateway® LR reaction LR Clonase™
    512..574     +  CDS            3xHA (fragment): three tandem HA epitope tags
    596..1651    +  CDS            LTB4R: LT4R1_HUMAN - Also known as BLT, BLT1, BLTR, CMKRL1, GPR16, P2RY7. Experimental evidence at protein level: Swiss-Prot protein existence level 1. Receptor for extracellular ATP > UTP and ADP. The activity of this receptor is mediated by G proteins which activate a phosphatidylinositol-calcium second messenger system. May be the cardiac P2Y receptor involved in the regulation of cardiac muscle contraction through modulation of L-type calcium currents. Is a receptor for leukotriene B4, a potent chemoattractant involved in inflammation and immune response. From Homo sapiens (Human).
   1687..1786    -  protein_bind   attL2: mutant version of attL; recombination site for the Gateway® LR reaction LR Clonase™
   1909..2718    +  CDS            KanR: aminoglycoside phosphotransferase; aph(3')-Ia; confers resistance to kanamycin in bacteria or G418 (Geneticin®) in eukaryotes
   2808..3396    +  rep_origin     ori: high-copy-number ColE1/pMB1/pBR322/pUC origin of replication
>Addgene plasmid #226806 | pENTR1A 2xHA LTB4R | addgene full sequence | sequence record 457265 | Addgene NGS Result
CTTTCCTGCGTTATCCCCTGATTCTGTGGATAACCGTATTACCGCTAGCATGGATCTCGGGGACGTCTAA
CTACTAAGCGAGAGTAGGGAACTGCCAGGCATCAAATAAAACGAAAGGCTCAGTCGGAAGACTGGGCCTT
TCGTTTTATCTGTTGTTTGTCGGTGAACGCTCTCCTGAGTAGGACAAATCCGCCGGGAGCGGATTTGAAC
GTTGTGAAGCAACGGCCCGGAGGGTGGCGGGCAGGACGCCCGCCATAAACTGCCAGGCATCAAACTAAGC
AGAAGGCCATCCTGACGGATGGCCTTTTTGCGTTTCTACAAACTCTTCCTGTTAGTTAGTTACTTAAGCT
CGGGCCCCAAATAATGATTTTATTTTGACTGATAGTGACCTGTTCGTTGCAACAAATTGATAAGCAATGC
TTTTTTATAATGCCAACTTTGTACAAAAAAGCAGGCTTTAAAGGAACCAATTCAGTCGACTGGATCCGGT
ACCGCTAGCGCCGCCACCATGTACCCATACGATGTTCCTGACTATGCGGGCTATCCCTATGACGTCCCGG
ACTATGCAGGATCCGGAGATCCACCTGTCGCAACCATGAACACGACTAGCAGCGCGGCGCCTCCTAGCCT
CGGTGTTGAGTTCATATCCCTGCTTGCTATAATCCTGCTTTCAGTAGCTTTGGCCGTGGGGCTGCCAGGC
AATAGCTTTGTTGTTTGGTCCATTCTCAAGAGAATGCAAAAACGCAGCGTTACGGCACTTATGGTACTTA
ATCTCGCCCTCGCCGACCTGGCTGTCCTCCTCACTGCGCCCTTTTTCCTTCACTTCCTTGCCCAAGGCAC
ATGGAGTTTCGGACTTGCAGGGTGCCGACTCTGCCACTATGTTTGCGGCGTCTCAATGTACGCTTCCGTA
CTTCTTATTACTGCGATGAGCTTGGATAGAAGTTTGGCCGTGGCAAGGCCGTTTGTGTCACAAAAGCTCC
GCACCAAAGCCATGGCTAGAAGAGTATTGGCCGGCATTTGGGTATTGTCATTTCTTCTCGCTACGCCCGT
GCTTGCATACCGAACAGTCGTCCCCTGGAAAACTAATATGTCTTTGTGCTTCCCGCGATATCCGAGCGAG
GGTCATAGAGCTTTTCATTTGATATTTGAGGCGGTCACGGGTTTCCTTTTGCCCTTTCTCGCGGTGGTCG
CATCCTACTCCGATATTGGTAGAAGGCTTCAGGCAAGAAGATTCCGGCGGTCCCGCCGCACTGGCAGATT
GGTCGTGCTGATTATACTTACTTTCGCGGCATTCTGGTTGCCTTATCACGTGGTGAACCTCGCAGAGGCC
GGGCGGGCATTGGCCGGCCAGGCAGCAGGCTTGGGTTTGGTCGGGAAGAGGCTGAGTCTTGCTCGCAATG
TGCTGATTGCTTTGGCATTTCTTAGCAGCAGCGTCAATCCCGTCTTGTACGCTTGTGCGGGCGGTGGACT
TCTGCGGTCAGCCGGCGTTGGATTTGTGGCAAAACTCCTCGAAGGAACCGGTTCCGAGGCATCAAGCACG
AGGAGAGGGGGGTCTTTGGGTCAAACCGCACGCTCCGGCCCGGCAGCACTCGAACCTGGACCCTCTGAAA
GCTTGACTGCGAGCAGTCCTCTTAAGCTGAATGAACTGAATTAGTAAGAATTCGCGGCCGCACTCGAGAT
ATCTAGACCCAGCTTTCTTGTACAAAGTTGGCATTATAAGAAAGCATTGCTTATCAATTTGTTGCAACGA
ACAGGTCACTATCAGTCAAAATAAAATCATTATTTGCCATCCAGCTGCAGCTCTGGCCCGTGTCTCAAAA
TCTCTGATGTTACATTGCACAAGATAAAAATATATCATCATGAACAATAAAACTGTCTGCTTACATAAAC
AGTAATACAAGGGGTGTTATGAGCCATATTCAACGGGAAACGTCGAGGCCGCGATTAAATTCCAACATGG
ATGCTGATTTATATGGGTATAAATGGGCTCGCGATAATGTCGGGCAATCAGGTGCGACAATCTATCGCTT
GTATGGGAAGCCCGATGCGCCAGAGTTGTTTCTGAAACATGGCAAAGGTAGCGTTGCCAATGATGTTACA
GATGAGATGGTCAGACTAAACTGGCTGACGGAATTTATGCCTCTTCCGACCATCAAGCATTTTATCCGTA
CTCCTGATGATGCATGGTTACTCACCACTGCGATCCCCGGAAAAACAGCATTCCAGGTATTAGAAGAATA
TCCTGATTCAGGTGAAAATATTGTTGATGCGCTGGCAGTGTCCCTGCGCCGGTTGCATTCGATTCCTGTT
TGTAATTGTCCTTTTAACAGCGATCGCGTATTTCGTCTCGCTCAGGCGCAATCACGAATGAATAACGGTT
TGGTTGATGCGAGTGATTTTGATGACGAGCGTAATGGCTGGCCTGTTGAACAAGTCTGGAAAGAAATGCA
TAAACTTTTGCCATTCTCACCGGATTCAGTCGTCACTCATGGTGATTTCTCACTTGATAACCTTATTTTT
GACGAGGGGAAATTAATAGGTTGTATTGATGTTGGACGAGTCGGAATCGCAGACCGATACCAGGATCTTG
CCATCCTATGGAACTGCCTCGGTGAGTTTTCTCCTTCATTACAGAAACGGCTTTTTCAAAAATATGGTAT
TGATAATCCTGATATGAATAAATTGCAGTTTCATTTGATGCTCGATGAGTTTTTCTAATCAGAATTGGTT
AATTGGTTGTAACATTATTCAGATTGGGCCCCGTTCCACTGAGCGTCAGACCCCGTAGAAAAGATCAAAG
GATCTTCTTGAGATCCTTTTTTTCTGCGCGTAATCTGCTGCTTGCAAACAAAAAAACCACCGCTACCAGC
GGTGGTTTGTTTGCCGGATCAAGAGCTACCAACTCTTTTTCCGAAGGTAACTGGCTTCAGCAGAGCGCAG
ATACCAAATACTGTTCTTCTAGTGTAGCCGTAGTTAGGCCACCACTTCAAGAACTCTGTAGCACCGCCTA
CATACCTCGCTCTGCTAATCCTGTTACCAGTGGCTGCTGCCAGTGGCGATAAGTCGTGTCTTACCGGGTT
GGACTCAAGACGATAGTTACCGGATAAGGCGCAGCGGTCGGGCTGAACGGGGGGTTCGTGCACACAGCCC
AGCTTGGAGCGAACGACCTACACCGAACTGAGATACCTACAGCGTGAGCTATGAGAAAGCGCCACGCTTC
CCGAAGGGAGAAAGGCGGACAGGTATCCGGTAAGCGGCAGGGTCGGAACAGGAGAGCGCACGAGGGAGCT
TCCAGGGGGAAACGCCTGGTATCTTTATAGTCCTGTCGGGTTTCGCCACCTCTGACTTGAGCGTCGATTT
TTGTGATGCTCGTCAGGGGGGCGGAGCCTATGGAAAAACGCCAGCAACGCGGCCTTTTTACGGTTCCTGG
CCTTTTGCTGGCCTTTTGCTCACATGTT
