>Addgene plasmid #226806 | pENTR1A 2xHA LTB4R | depositor partial sequence | sequence record 444903 | 2xHA LTB4R
ATGTACCCATACGATGTTCCTGACTATGCGGGCTATCCCTATGACGTCCCGGACTATGCAGGATCCGGAG
ATCCACCTGTCGCAACCATGAACACGACTAGCAGCGCGGCGCCTCCTAGCCTCGGTGTTGAGTTCATATC
CCTGCTTGCTATAATCCTGCTTTCAGTAGCTTTGGCCGTGGGGCTGCCAGGCAATAGCTTTGTTGTTTGG
TCCATTCTCAAGAGAATGCAAAAACGCAGCGTTACGGCACTTATGGTACTTAATCTCGCCCTCGCCGACC
TGGCTGTCCTCCTCACTGCGCCCTTTTTCCTTCACTTCCTTGCCCAAGGCACATGGAGTTTCGGACTTGC
AGGGTGCCGACTCTGCCACTATGTTTGCGGCGTCTCAATGTACGCTTCCGTACTTCTTATTACTGCGATG
AGCTTGGATAGAAGTTTGGCCGTGGCAAGGCCGTTTGTGTCACAAAAGCTCCGCACCAAAGCCATGGCTA
GAAGAGTATTGGCCGGCATTTGGGTATTGTCATTTCTTCTCGCTACGCCCGTGCTTGCATACCGAACAGT
CGTCCCCTGGAAAACTAATATGTCTTTGTGCTTCCCGCGATATCCGAGCGAGGGTCATAGAGCTTTTCAT
TTGATATTTGAGGCGGTCACGGGTTTCCTTTTGCCCTTTCTCGCGGTGGTCGCATCCTACTCCGATATTG
GTAGAAGGCTTCAGGCAAGAAGATTCCGGCGGTCCCGCCGCACTGGCAGATTGGTCGTGCTGATTATACT
TACTTTCGCGGCATTCTGGTTGCCTTATCACGTGGTGAACCTCGCAGAGGCCGGGCGGGCATTGGCCGGC
CAGGCAGCAGGCTTGGGTTTGGTCGGGAAGAGGCTGAGTCTTGCTCGCAATGTGCTGATTGCTTTGGCAT
TTCTTAGCAGCAGCGTCAATCCCGTCTTGTACGCTTGTGCGGGCGGTGGACTTCTGCGGTCAGCCGGCGT
TGGATTTGTGGCAAAACTCCTCGAAGGAACCGGTTCCGAGGCATCAAGCACGAGGAGAGGGGGGTCTTTG
GGTCAAACCGCACGCTCCGGCCCGGCAGCACTCGAACCTGGACCCTCTGAAAGCTTGACTGCGAGCAGTC
CTCTTAAGCTGAATGAACTGAATTAG
